>Addgene plasmid #125981 | 161_pAAV-ProD5-CatCh-GFP-WPRE | depositor full sequence | sequence record 241117 | 161_pAAV-ProD5-CatCh-GFP-WPRE sequence 6098 bps
CCTGCAGGCAGCTGCGCGCTCGCTCGCTCACTGAGGCCGCCCGGGCGTCGGGCGACCTTTGGTCGCCCGG
CCTCAGTGAGCGAGCGAGCGCGCAGAGAGGGAGTGGCCAACTCCATCACTAGGGGTTCCTGCGGCCGCAC
GCGTATCCTGGGGTTTAAACAGGACTAGGTCCACTGGGAGAAGAGGAAGTCAAACAGGACTAGTCATCGA
TAGGCTAGCCAGCTTAATTAATCAGATTTCCAGGAAGAGGCACCAGAGCCCTCTCCCTATTGCTCAAAGC
GCAGGTGGAATAATCTTGGCCGTGTGACCGGAATTCAAAGCAGTTTTGGGAACTGAGCCCCAACCTGTAA
GCCCTGATGTTATTTCAAGAAAGATGGTGTCAGAATTAAATTGGATTAGAGAGGAGGATATGGATTAGAG
CAGAGCAGCATCCTCACATGGTCCTGCTGGAGTTAGTAGAGGGTATATAATGGAAGCTCGACTTCCAGCT
ATCACATCCACTGTGTTGTTGTGAACTGGAATCCACTATAGGCCAGGATCCGCCACCATGGATTATGGAG
GCGCCCTGAGTGCCGTTGGGCGCGAGCTGCTATTTGTAACGAACCCAGTAGTCGTCAATGGCTCTGTACT
TGTGCCTGAGGACCAGTGTTACTGCGCGGGCTGGATTGAGTCGCGTGGCACAAACGGTGCCCAAACGGCG
TCGAACGTGCTGCAATGGCTTGCTGCTGGCTTCTCCATCCTACTGCTTATGTTTTACGCCTACCAAACAT
GGAAGTCAACCTGCGGCTGGGAGGAGATCTATGTGTGCGCTATCGAGATGGTCAAGGTGATTCTCGAGTT
CTTCTTCGAGTTTAAGAACCCGTCCATGCTGTATCTAGCCACAGGCCACCGCGTCCAGTGGTTGCGTTAC
GCCGAGTGGCTTCTCACCTGCCCGGTCATTTGCATTCACCTGTCAAACCTGACGGGCTTGTCCAACGACT
ACAGCAGGCGCACCATGGGTCTGCTTGTGTCTGATATTGGCACAATTGTGTGGGGCGCCACTTCCGCCAT
GGCCACCGGATACGTCAAGGTCATCTTCTTCTGCCTGGGTCTGTGTTATGGTGCTAACACGTTCTTTCAC
GCTGCCAAGGCCTACATCGAGGGTTACCACACCGTGCCGAAGGGCCGGTGTCGCCAGGTGGTGACTGGCA
TGGCTTGGCTCTTCTTCGTATCATGGGGTATGTTCCCCATCCTGTTCATCCTCGGCCCCGAGGGCTTCGG
CGTCCTGAGCGTGTACGGCTCCACCGTCGGCCACACCATCATTGACCTGATGTCGAAGAACTGCTGGGGT
CTGCTCGGCCACTACCTGCGCGTGCTGATCCACGAGCATATCCTCATCCACGGCGACATTCGCAAGACCA
CCAAATTGAACATTGGTGGCACTGAGATTGAGGTCGAGACGCTGGTGGAGGACGAGGCCGAGGCTGGCGC
GGTACCCATGGTGAGCAAGGGCGAGGAGCTGTTCACCGGGGTGGTGCCCATCCTGGTCGAGCTGGACGGC
GACGTAAACGGCCACAAGTTCAGCGTGTCCGGCGAGGGCGAGGGCGATGCCACCTACGGCAAGCTGACCC
TGAAGTTCATCTGCACCACCGGCAAGCTGCCCGTGCCCTGGCCCACCCTCGTGACCACCCTGACCTACGG
CGTGCAGTGCTTCAGCCGCTACCCCGACCACATGAAGCAGCACGACTTCTTCAAGTCCGCCATGCCCGAA
GGCTACGTCCAGGAGCGCACCATCTTCTTCAAGGACGACGGCAACTACAAGACCCGCGCCGAGGTGAAGT
TCGAGGGCGACACCCTGGTGAACCGCATCGAGCTGAAGGGCATCGACTTCAAGGAGGACGGCAACATCCT
GGGGCACAAGCTGGAGTACAACTACAACAGCCACAACGTCTATATCATGGCCGACAAGCAGAAGAACGGC
ATCAAGGTGAACTTCAAGATCCGCCACAACATCGAGGACGGCAGCGTGCAGCTCGCCGACCACTACCAGC
AGAACACCCCCATCGGCGACGGCCCCGTGCTGCTGCCCGACAACCACTACCTGAGCACCCAGTCCGCCCT
GAGCAAAGACCCCAACGAGAAGCGCGATCACATGGTCCTGCTGGAGTTCGTGACCGCCGCCGGGATCACT
CTCGGCATGGACGAGCTGTACAAGTGATAAGAATTCGATATCAAGCTTATCGATAATCAACCTCTGGATT
ACAAAATTTGTGAAAGATTGACTGGTATTCTTAACTATGTTGCTCCTTTTACGCTATGTGGATACGCTGC
TTTAATGCCTTTGTATCATGCTATTGCTTCCCGTATGGCTTTCATTTTCTCCTCCTTGTATAAATCCTGG
TTGCTGTCTCTTTATGAGGAGTTGTGGCCCGTTGTCAGGCAACGTGGCGTGGTGTGCACTGTGTTTGCTG
ACGCAACCCCCACTGGTTGGGGCATTGCCACCACCTGTCAGCTCCTTTCCGGGACTTTCGCTTTCCCCCT
CCCTATTGCCACGGCGGAACTCATCGCCGCCTGCCTTGCCCGCTGCTGGACAGGGGCTCGGCTGTTGGGC
ACTGACAATTCCGTGGTGTTGTCGGGGAAATCATCGTCCTTTCCTTGGCTGCTCGCCTATGTTGCCACCT
GGATTCTGCGCGGGACGTCCTTCTGCTACGTCCCTTCGGCCCTCAATCCAGCGGACCTTCCTTCCCGCGG
CCTGCTGCCGGCTCTGCGGCCTCTTCCGCGTCTTCGCCTTCGCCCTCAGACGAGTCGGATCTCCCTTTGG
GCCGCCTCCCCGCATCGATACCGAGCGCTGCTCGAGAGATCTACGGGTGGCATCCCTGTGACCCCTCCCC
AGTGCCTCTCCTGGCCCTGGAAGTTGCCACTCCAGTGCCCACCAGCCTTGTCCTAATAAAATTAAGTTGC
ATCATTTTGTCTGACTAGGTGTCCTTCTATAATATTATGGGGTGGAGGGGGGTGGTATGGAGCAAGGGGC
AAGTTGGGAAGACAACCTGTAGGGCCTGCGGGGTCTATTGGGAACCAAGCTGGAGTGCAGTGGCACAATC
TTGGCTCACTGCAATCTCCGCCTCCTGGGTTCAAGCGATTCTCCTGCCTCAGCCTCCCGAGTTGTTGGGA
TTCCAGGCATGCATGACCAGGCTCAGCTAATTTTTGTTTTTTTGGTAGAGACGGGGTTTCACCATATTGG
CCAGGCTGGTCTCCAACTCCTAATCTCAGGTGATCTACCCACCTTGGCCTCCCAAATTGCTGGGATTACA
GGCGTGAACCACTGCTCCCTTCCCTGTCCTTCTGATTTTGTAGGTAACCACGTGCGGACCGAGCGGCCGC
AGGAACCCCTAGTGATGGAGTTGGCCACTCCCTCTCTGCGCGCTCGCTCGCTCACTGAGGCCGGGCGACC
AAAGGTCGCCCGACGCCCGGGCTTTGCCCGGGCGGCCTCAGTGAGCGAGCGAGCGCGCAGCTGCCTGCAG
GGGCGCCTGATGCGGTATTTTCTCCTTACGCATCTGTGCGGTATTTCACACCGCATA
[142 nt withheld, positions 3558-3699]
C
[141 nt withheld, positions 3701-3841]
CCTTTGACGTTGGAGTCCACGTTCTTT
[37 nt withheld, positions 3869-3905]
ACCCTATCTCGGGCTATTCTTTTGATTTATAAGGGATTTTGCCGATTTCGGCCTATTGGTTAAAAAATGA
GCTGATTTAACAAAAATTTAACGCGAATTTTAACAAAATATTAACGTTTACAATTTTATGGTGCACTCTC
AGTACAATCTGCTCTGATGCCGCATAGTTAAGCCAGCCCCGACACCCGCCAACACCCGCTGACGCGCCCT
GACGGGCTTGTCTGCTCCCGGCATCCGCTTACAGACAAGCTGTGACCGTCTCCGGGAGCTGCATGTGTCA
GAGGTTTTCACCGTCATCACCGAAACGCGCGAGACGAAAGGGCCTCGTGATACGCCTATTTTTATAGGTT
AATGTCATGATAATAATGGTTTCTTAGACGTCAGGTGGCACTTTTCGGGGAAATGTGCGCGGAACCCCTA
TTTGTTTATTTTTCTAAATACATTCAAATATGTATCCGCTCATGAGACAATAACCCTGATAAATGCTTCA
ATAATATTGAAAAAGGAAGAGTATGAGTATTCAACATTTCCGTGTCGCCCTTATTCCCTTTTTTGCGGCA
TTTTGCCTTCCTGTTTTTGCTCACCCAGAAACGCTGGTGAAAGTAAAAGATGCTGAAGATCAGTTGGGTG
CACGAGTGGGTTACATCGAACTGGATCTCAACAGCGGTAAGATCCTTGAGAGTTTTCGCCCCGAAGAACG
TTTTCCAATGATGAGCACTTTTAAAGTTCTGCTATGTGGCGCGGTATTATCCCGTATTGACGCCGGGCAA
GAGCAACTCGGTCGCCGCATACACTATTCTCAGAATGACTTGGTTGAGTACTCACCAGTCACAGAAAAGC
ATCTTACGGATGGCATGACAGTAAGAGAATTATGCAGTGCTGCCATAACCATGAGTGATAACACTGCGGC
CAACTTACTTCTGACAACGATCGGAGGACCGAAGGAGCTAACCGCTTTTTTGCACAACATGGGGGATCAT
GTAACTCGCCTTGATCGTTGGGAACCGGAGCTGAATGAAGCCATACCAAACGACGAGCGTGACACCACGA
TGCCTGTAGCAATGGCAACAACGTTGCGCAAACTATTAACTGGCGAACTACTTACTCTAGCTTCCCGGCA
ACAATTAATAGACTGGATGGAGGCGGATAAAGTTGCAGGACCACTTCTGCGCTCGGCCCTTCCGGCTGGC
TGGTTTATTGCTGATAAATCTGGAGCCGGTGAGCGTGGGTCTCGCGGTATCATTGCAGCACTGGGGCCAG
ATGGTAAGCCCTCCCGTATCGTAGTTATCTACACGACGGGGAGTCAGGCAACTATGGATGAACGAAATAG
ACAGATCGCTGAGATAGGTGCCTCACTGATTAAGCATTGGTAACTGTCAGACCAAGTTTACTCATATATA
CTTTAGATTGATTTAAAACTTCATTTTTAATTTAAAAGGATCTAGGTGAAGATCCTTTTTGATAATCTCA
TGACCAAAATCCCTTAACGTGAGTTTTCGTTCCACTGAGCGTCAGACCCCGTAGAAAAGATCAAAGGATC
TTCTTGAGATCCTTTTTTTCTGCGCGTAATCTGCTGCTTGCAAACAAAAAAACCACCGCTACCAGCGGTG
GTTTGTTTGCCGGATCAAGAGCTACCAACTCTTTTTCCGAAGGTAACTGGCTTCAGCAGAGCGCAGATAC
CAAATACTGTCCTTCTAGTGTAGCCGTAGTTAGGCCACCACTTCAAGAACTCTGTAGCACCGCCTACATA
CCTCGCTCTGCTAATCCTGTTACCAGTGGCTGCTGCCAGTGGCGATAAGTCGTGTCTTACCGGGTTGGAC
TCAAGACGATAGTTACCGGATAAGGCGCAGCGGTCGGGCTGAACGGGGGGTTCGTGCACACAGCCCAGCT
TGGAGCGAACGACCTACACCGAACTGAGATACCTACAGCGTGAGCTATGAGAAAGCGCCACGCTTCCCGA
AGGGAGAAAGGCGGACAGGTATCCGGTAAGCGGCAGGGTCGGAACAGGAGAGCGCACGAGGGAGCTTCCA
GGGGGAAACGCCTGGTATCTTTATAGTCCTGTCGGGTTTCGCCACCTCTGACTTGAGCGTCGATTTTTGT
GATGCTCGTCAGGGGGGCGGAGCCTATGGAAAAACGCCAGCAACGCGGCCTTTTTACGGTTCCTGGCCTT
TTGCTGGCCTTTTGCTCACATGT
Features (pLannotate 1.2.2; 17 found; start..end, strand, type, name):
     12..39      +  repeat_region  AAV2 ITR (fragment): inverted terminal repeat of adeno-associated virus serotype 2 inverted
     68..95      +  repeat_region  AAV2 ITR (fragment): inverted terminal repeat of adeno-associated virus serotype 2 inverted
    434..454     +  CDS            VC155 (fragment): C-terminal fragment of mVenus for use in bimolecular fluorescence complementation (BiFC) (Kodama and Hu, 2010)
    457..488     +  promoter       minP: minimal TATA-box promoter with low basal activity
    548..1473    +  CDS            ChR2 (fragment): N-terminal fragment of channelrhodopsin-2 from the alga Chlamydomonas reinhardtii (Nagel et al., 2003) blue light-activated cation channel
   1478..2194    +  CDS            EGFP: EGFP is a basic (constitutively fluorescent) green fluorescent protein published in 1996, derived from Aequorea victoria. It is reported to be a rapidly-maturing weak dimer with moderate acid sensitivity.
   2201..2225    +  misc_feature   MCS (fragment): pBluescript multiple cloning site
   2225..2813    +  misc_feature   WPRE: woodchuck hepatitis virus posttranscriptional regulatory element
   2845..3321    +  polyA_signal   hGH poly(A) signal: human growth hormone polyadenylation signal
   3361..3501    +  repeat_region  AAV2 ITR: inverted terminal repeat of adeno-associated virus serotype 2 inverted
   3506..3557    -  misc_feature   bom (fragment): basis of mobility region from pBR322
   3576..3956    +  rep_origin     M13 ori (sequence partly withheld): M13 bacteriophage origin of replication; arrow indicates direction of (+) strand synthesis
   4032..4081    -  misc_feature   bom (fragment): basis of mobility region from pBR322
   4183..4218    -  CDS            rop (fragment): Rop protein, which maintains plasmids at low copy number; rop
   4313..4417    +  promoter       AmpR promoter: bla
   4418..5278    +  CDS            AmpR: β-lactamase; bla; confers resistance to ampicillin, carbenicillin, and related antibiotics
   5449..6037    +  rep_origin     ori: high-copy-number ColE1/pMB1/pBR322/pUC origin of replication
