>Addgene plasmid #125981 | 161_pAAV-ProD5-CatCh-GFP-WPRE | addgene full sequence | sequence record 256672 | Addgene NGS Result
GCGGCCGCACGCGTATCCTGGGGTTTAAACAGGACTAGGTCCACTGGGAGAAGAGGAAGTCAAACAGGAC
TAGTCATCGATAGGCTAGCCAGCTTAATTAATCAGATTTCCAGGAAGAGGCACCAGAGCCCTCTCCCTAT
TGCTCAAAGCGCAGGTGGAATAATCTTGGCCGTGTGACCGGAATTCAAAGCAGTTTTGGGAACTGAGCCC
CAACCTGTAAGCCCTGATGTTATTTCAAGAAAGATGGTGTCAGAATTAAATTGGATTAGAGAGGAGGATA
TGGATTAGAGCAGAGCAGCATCCTCACATGGTCCTGCTGGAGTTAGTAGAGGGTATATAATGGAAGCTCG
ACTTCCAGCTATCACATCCACTGTGTTGTTGTGAACTGGAATCCACTATAGGCCAGGATCCGCCACCATG
GATTATGGAGGCGCCCTGAGTGCCGTTGGGCGCGAGCTGCTATTTGTAACGAACCCAGTAGTCGTCAATG
GCTCTGTACTTGTGCCTGAGGACCAGTGTTACTGCGCGGGCTGGATTGAGTCGCGTGGCACAAACGGTGC
CCAAACGGCGTCGAACGTGCTGCAATGGCTTGCTGCTGGCTTCTCCATCCTACTGCTTATGTTTTACGCC
TACCAAACATGGAAGTCAACCTGCGGCTGGGAGGAGATCTATGTGTGCGCTATCGAGATGGTCAAGGTGA
TTCTCGAGTTCTTCTTCGAGTTTAAGAACCCGTCCATGCTGTATCTAGCCACAGGCCACCGCGTCCAGTG
GTTGCGTTACGCCGAGTGGCTTCTCACCTGCCCGGTCATTTGCATTCACCTGTCAAACCTGACGGGCTTG
TCCAACGACTACAGCAGGCGCACCATGGGTCTGCTTGTGTCTGATATTGGCACAATTGTGTGGGGCGCCA
CTTCCGCCATGGCCACCGGATACGTCAAGGTCATCTTCTTCTGCCTGGGTCTGTGTTATGGTGCTAACAC
GTTCTTTCACGCTGCCAAGGCCTACATCGAGGGTTACCACACCGTGCCGAAGGGCCGGTGTCGCCAGGTG
GTGACTGGCATGGCTTGGCTCTTCTTCGTATCATGGGGTATGTTCCCCATCCTGTTCATCCTCGGCCCCG
AGGGCTTCGGCGTCCTGAGCGTGTACGGCTCCACCGTCGGCCACACCATCATTGACCTGATGTCGAAGAA
CTGCTGGGGTCTGCTCGGCCACTACCTGCGCGTGCTGATCCACGAGCATATCCTCATCCACGGCGACATT
CGCAAGACCACCAAATTGAACATTGGTGGCACTGAGATTGAGGTCGAGACGCTGGTGGAGGACGAGGCCG
AGGCTGGCGCGGTACCCATGGTGAGCAAGGGCGAGGAGCTGTTCACCGGGGTGGTGCCCATCCTGGTCGA
GCTGGACGGCGACGTAAACGGCCACAAGTTCAGCGTGTCCGGCGAGGGCGAGGGCGATGCCACCTACGGC
AAGCTGACCCTGAAGTTCATCTGCACCACCGGCAAGCTGCCCGTGCCCTGGCCCACCCTCGTGACCACCC
TGACCTACGGCGTGCAGTGCTTCAGCCGCTACCCCGACCACATGAAGCAGCACGACTTCTTCAAGTCCGC
CATGCCCGAAGGCTACGTCCAGGAGCGCACCATCTTCTTCAAGGACGACGGCAACTACAAGACCCGCGCC
GAGGTGAAGTTCGAGGGCGACACCCTGGTGAACCGCATCGAGCTGAAGGGCATCGACTTCAAGGAGGACG
GCAACATCCTGGGGCACAAGCTGGAGTACAACTACAACAGCCACAACGTCTATATCATGGCCGACAAGCA
GAAGAACGGCATCAAGGTGAACTTCAAGATCCGCCACAACATCGAGGACGGCAGCGTGCAGCTCGCCGAC
CACTACCAGCAGAACACCCCCATCGGCGACGGCCCCGTGCTGCTGCCCGACAACCACTACCTGAGCACCC
AGTCCGCCCTGAGCAAAGACCCCAACGAGAAGCGCGATCACATGGTCCTGCTGGAGTTCGTGACCGCCGC
CGGGATCACTCTCGGCATGGACGAGCTGTACAAGTGATAAGAATTCGATATCAAGCTTATCGATAATCAA
CCTCTGGATTACAAAATTTGTGAAAGATTGACTGGTATTCTTAACTATGTTGCTCCTTTTACGCTATGTG
GATACGCTGCTTTAATGCCTTTGTATCATGCTATTGCTTCCCGTATGGCTTTCATTTTCTCCTCCTTGTA
TAAATCCTGGTTGCTGTCTCTTTATGAGGAGTTGTGGCCCGTTGTCAGGCAACGTGGCGTGGTGTGCACT
GTGTTTGCTGACGCAACCCCCACTGGTTGGGGCATTGCCACCACCTGTCAGCTCCTTTCCGGGACTTTCG
CTTTCCCCCTCCCTATTGCCACGGCGGAACTCATCGCCGCCTGCCTTGCCCGCTGCTGGACAGGGGCTCG
GCTGTTGGGCACTGACAATTCCGTGGTGTTGTCGGGGAAATCATCGTCCTTTCCTTGGCTGCTCGCCTAT
GTTGCCACCTGGATTCTGCGCGGGACGTCCTTCTGCTACGTCCCTTCGGCCCTCAATCCAGCGGACCTTC
CTTCCCGCGGCCTGCTGCCGGCTCTGCGGCCTCTTCCGCGTCTTCGCCTTCGCCCTCAGACGAGTCGGAT
CTCCCTTTGGGCCGCCTCCCCGCATCGATACCGAGCGCTGCTCGAGAGATCTACGGGTGGCATCCCTGTG
ACCCCTCCCCAGTGCCTCTCCTGGCCCTGGAAGTTGCCACTCCAGTGCCCACCAGCCTTGTCCTAATAAA
ATTAAGTTGCATCATTTTGTCTGACTAGGTGTCCTTCTATAATATTATGGGGTGGAGGGGGGTGGTATGG
AGCAAGGGGCAAGTTGGGAAGACAACCTGTAGGGCCTGCGGGGTCTATTGGGAACCAAGCTGGAGTGCAG
TGGCACAATCTTGGCTCACTGCAATCTCCGCCTCCTGGGTTCAAGCGATTCTCCTGCCTCAGCCTCCCGA
GTTGTTGGGATTCCAGGCATGCATGACCAGGCTCAGCTAATTTTTGTTTTTTTGGTAGAGACGGGGTTTC
ACCATATTGGCCAGGCTGGTCTCCAACTCCTAATCTCAGGTGATCTACCCACCTTGGCCTCCCAAATTGC
TGGGATTACAGGCGTGAACCACTGCTCCCTTCCCTGTCCTTCTGATTTTGTAGGTAACCACGTGCGGACC
GAGCGGCCGCAGGAACCCCTAGTGATGGAGTTGGCCACTCCCTCTCTGCGCGCTCGCTCGCTCACTGAGG
CCGGGCGACCAAAGGTCGCCCGACGCCCGGGCTTTGCCCGGGCGGCCTCAGTGAGCGAGCGAGCGCGCAG
CTGCCTGCAGGGGCGCCTGATGCGGTATTTTCTCCTTACGCATCTGTGCGGTATTTCACACCGCATA
[95 nt withheld, positions 3428-3522]
T
[46 nt withheld, positions 3524-3569]
C
[141 nt withheld, positions 3571-3711]
CCTTTGACGTTGGAGTCCACGTTCTTT
[37 nt withheld, positions 3739-3775]
ACTCTATCTCGGGCTATTCTTTTGATTTATAAGGGATTTTGCCGATTTCGGTCTATTGGTTAAAAAATGA
GCTGATTTAACAAAAATTTAACGCGAATTTTAACAAAATATTAACGTTTACAATTTTATGGTGCACTCTC
AGTACAATCTGCTCTGATGCCGCATAGTTAAGCCAGCCCCGACACCCGCCAACACCCGCTGACGCGCCCT
GACGGGCTTGTCTGCTCCCGGCATCCGCTTACAGACAAGCTGTGACCGTCTCCGGGAGCTGCATGTGTCA
GAGGTTTTCACCGTCATCACCGAAACGCGCGAGACGAAAGGGCCTCGTGATACGCCTATTTTTATAGGTT
AATGTCATGATAATAATGGTTTCTTAGACGTCAGGTGGCACTTTTCGGGGAAATGTGCGCGGAACCCCTA
TTTGTTTATTTTTCTAAATACATTCAAATATGTATCCGCTCATGAGACAATAACCCTGATAAATGCTTCA
ATAATATTGAAAAAGGAAGAGTATGAGTATTCAACATTTCCGTGTCGCCCTTATTCCCTTTTTTGCGGCA
TTTTGCCTTCCTGTTTTTGCTCACCCAGAAACGCTGGTGAAAGTAAAAGATGCTGAAGATCAGTTGGGTG
CACGAGTGGGTTACATCGAACTGGATCTCAACAGCGGTAAGATCCTTGAGAGTTTTCGCCCCGAAGAACG
TTTTCCAATGATGAGCACTTTTAAAGTTCTGCTATGTGGCGCGGTATTATCCCGTATTGACGCCGGGCAA
GAGCAACTCGGTCGCCGCATACACTATTCTCAGAATGACTTGGTTGAGTACTCACCAGTCACAGAAAAGC
ATCTTACGGATGGCATGACAGTAAGAGAATTATGCAGTGCTGCCATAACCATGAGTGATAACACTGCGGC
CAACTTACTTCTGACAACGATCGGAGGACCGAAGGAGCTAACCGCTTTTTTGCACAACATGGGGGATCAT
GTAACTCGCCTTGATCGTTGGGAACCGGAGCTGAATGAAGCCATACCAAACGACGAGCGTGACACCACGA
TGCCTGTAGCAATGGCAACAACGTTGCGCAAACTATTAACTGGCGAACTACTTACTCTAGCTTCCCGGCA
ACAATTAATAGACTGGATGGAGGCGGATAAAGTTGCAGGACCACTTCTGCGCTCGGCCCTTCCGGCTGGC
TGGTTTATTGCTGATAAATCTGGAGCCGGTGAGCGTGGGTCTCGCGGTATCATTGCAGCACTGGGGCCAG
ATGGTAAGCCCTCCCGTATCGTAGTTATCTACACGACGGGGAGTCAGGCAACTATGGATGAACGAAATAG
ACAGATCGCTGAGATAGGTGCCTCACTGATTAAGCATTGGTAACTGTCAGACCAAGTTTACTCATATATA
CTTTAGATTGATTTAAAACTTCATTTTTAATTTAAAAGGATCTAGGTGAAGATCCTTTTTGATAATCTCA
TGACCAAAATCCCTTAACGTGAGTTTTCGTTCCACTGAGCGTCAGACCCCGTAGAAAAGATCAAAGGATC
TTCTTGAGATCCTTTTTTTCTGCGCGTAATCTGCTGCTTGCAAACAAAAAAACCACCGCTACCAGCGGTG
GTTTGTTTGCCGGATCAAGAGCTACCAACTCTTTTTCCGAAGGTAACTGGCTTCAGCAGAGCGCAGATAC
CAAATACTGTTCTTCTAGTGTAGCCGTAGTTAGGCCACCACTTCAAGAACTCTGTAGCACCGCCTACATA
CCTCGCTCTGCTAATCCTGTTACCAGTGGCTGCTGCCAGTGGCGATAAGTCGTGTCTTACCGGGTTGGAC
TCAAGACGATAGTTACCGGATAAGGCGCAGCGGTCGGGCTGAACGGGGGGTTCGTGCACACAGCCCAGCT
TGGAGCGAACGACCTACACCGAACTGAGATACCTACAGCGTGAGCTATGAGAAAGCGCCACGCTTCCCGA
AGGGAGAAAGGCGGACAGGTATCCGGTAAGCGGCAGGGTCGGAACAGGAGAGCGCACGAGGGAGCTTCCA
GGGGGAAACGCCTGGTATCTTTATAGTCCTGTCGGGTTTCGCCACCTCTGACTTGAGCGTCGATTTTTGT
GATGCTCGTCAGGGGGGCGGAGCCTATGGAAAAACGCCAGCAACGCGGCCTTTTTACGGTTCCTGGCCTT
TTGCTGGCCTTTTGCTCACATGTCCTGCAGGCAGCTGCGCGCTCGCTCGCTCACTGAGGCCGCCCGGGCG
TCGGGCGACCTTTGGTCGCCCGGCCTCAGTGAGCGAGCGAGCGCGCAGAGAGGGAGTGGCCAACTCCATC
ACTAGGGGTTCCT
Features (pLannotate 1.2.2; 17 found; start..end, strand, type, name):
    304..324     +  CDS            VC155 (fragment): C-terminal fragment of mVenus for use in bimolecular fluorescence complementation (BiFC) (Kodama and Hu, 2010)
    327..358     +  promoter       minP: minimal TATA-box promoter with low basal activity
    418..1343    +  CDS            ChR2 (fragment): N-terminal fragment of channelrhodopsin-2 from the alga Chlamydomonas reinhardtii (Nagel et al., 2003) blue light-activated cation channel
   1348..2064    +  CDS            EGFP: EGFP is a basic (constitutively fluorescent) green fluorescent protein published in 1996, derived from Aequorea victoria. It is reported to be a rapidly-maturing weak dimer with moderate acid sensitivity.
   2071..2095    +  misc_feature   MCS (fragment): pBluescript multiple cloning site
   2095..2683    +  misc_feature   WPRE: woodchuck hepatitis virus posttranscriptional regulatory element
   2715..3191    +  polyA_signal   hGH poly(A) signal: human growth hormone polyadenylation signal
   3231..3371    +  repeat_region  AAV2 ITR: inverted terminal repeat of adeno-associated virus serotype 2 inverted
   3376..3427    -  misc_feature   bom (fragment): basis of mobility region from pBR322
   3446..3901    +  rep_origin     f1 ori (sequence partly withheld): f1 bacteriophage origin of replication; arrow indicates direction of (+) strand synthesis
   3902..3951    -  misc_feature   bom (fragment): basis of mobility region from pBR322
   4053..4088    -  CDS            rop (fragment): Rop protein, which maintains plasmids at low copy number; rop
   4183..4287    +  promoter       AmpR promoter: bla
   4288..5148    +  CDS            AmpR: β-lactamase; bla; confers resistance to ampicillin, carbenicillin, and related antibiotics
   5319..5907    +  rep_origin     ori: high-copy-number ColE1/pMB1/pBR322/pUC origin of replication
   5980..6007    +  repeat_region  AAV2 ITR (fragment): inverted terminal repeat of adeno-associated virus serotype 2 inverted
   6036..6063    +  repeat_region  AAV2 ITR (fragment): inverted terminal repeat of adeno-associated virus serotype 2 inverted
