[The description below was written by a language model from this plasmid's Addgene catalogue record and pLannotate feature annotations shown in this document.]
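Description:
161_pAAV-ProD5-CatCh-GFP-WPRE is a 6,098-nt AAV transfer plasmid built on a pAAV backbone, used to package a recombinant adeno-associated virus genome that delivers an optogenetic actuator under a synthetic cell-type-targeting promoter. In bacteria it is maintained at high copy by a ColE1/pUC-type origin and selected with ampicillin through the β-lactamase gene and its own promoter. A filamentous phage (f1/M13) origin is also present in the backbone. The two sequence records, one from the depositor and one from sequencing by the repository, have the same length and the same feature order and differ only in their start coordinate.

The payload lies between AAV2 inverted terminal repeats, which provide the signals for replication and encapsidation of the vector genome. The 3′ ITR is annotated as complete, whereas the 5′ ITR is detected only as two short fragments. This may reflect the difficulty of sequencing or annotating these repeats, or a partial repeat. Expression is driven by ProD5, a synthetic promoter that is not annotated as such. The only promoter feature found is a minimal TATA-box promoter just upstream of the coding region, which suggests that ProD5 pairs upstream regulatory sequence with this minimal core. A very short match to an mVenus fragment in this region is probably an annotation artefact. The open reading frame encodes CatCh, the L132C variant of channelrhodopsin-2, a blue-light-gated cation channel, fused to EGFP for visualising expressing cells. It is followed by a WPRE to enhance transcript stability and expression, and by the human growth hormone polyadenylation signal. The stated purpose is to target expression to neuronal and glial cell types in the retina of mice, non-human primates and humans. The record does not state which cell population ProD5 labels.
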