Addgene plasmid #125981: 161_pAAV-ProD5-CatCh-GFP-WPRE
Purpose: Targeting expression to neuronal and glial cell types in mice, non-human primates, and human retina
Depositing lab: Botond Roska. Depositing organization: Friedrich Miescher Institute for Biomedical Research. Publication: Targeting neuronal and glial cell types with synthetic promoter AAVs in mice, non-human primates and humans. Juttner J, Szabo A, Gross-Scherf B, Morikawa RK, Rompani SB, Hantz P, Szikra T, Esposti F, Cowan CS, Bharioke A, Patino-Alvarez CP, Keles O, Kusnyerik A, Azoulay T, Hartl D, Krebs AR, Schubeler D, Hajdu RI, Lukats A, Nemeth J, Nagy ZZ, Wu KC, Wu RH, Xiang L, Fang XL, Jin ZB, Goldblum D, Hasler PW, Scholl HPN, Krol J, Roska B. Nat Neurosci. 2019 Jul 8. pii: 10.1038/s41593-019-0431-2. doi: 10.1038/s41593-019-0431-2. PubMed 31285614.
Backbone
  Vector backbone: pAAV
  Vector type: AAV
Growth in bacteria
  Bacterial resistance: Ampicillin, 100 μg/mL
  Growth temperature: 37°C
  Growth strain: NEB Stable
  Copy number: High Copy
Gene/Insert
  Gene/Insert name: CatCh-GFP (alt name: ChR2(L132C)-EGFP)
  Species: Synthetic
  Promoter: ProD5
  Cloning method: Restriction Enzyme; 5′ cloning site Unknown (unknown if destroyed); 3′ cloning site Unknown (unknown if destroyed)
Terms and licenses: Academic/Nonprofit Terms; Industry Terms: Not Available to Industry
Depositor comments: Please visit https://www.biorxiv.org/content/early/2018/10/04/434720.full.pdf for BioRxiv preprint
How to cite: 161_pAAV-ProD5-CatCh-GFP-WPRE was a gift from Botond Roska (Addgene plasmid # 125981 ; http://n2t.net/addgene:125981 ; RRID:Addgene_125981)
